Addgene plasmid #81024: BAP1
Purpose: Retroviral vector containing human BAP1 and Thy1.1 selection marker
Depositing lab: Anjana Rao. Depositing organization: La Jolla Institute for Immunology. Publication: Cancer-associated ASXL1 mutations may act as gain-of-function mutations of the ASXL1-BAP1 complex. Balasubramani A, Larjo A, Bassein JA, Chang X, Hastie RB, Togher SM, Lahdesmaki H, Rao A. Nat Commun. 2015 Jun 22;6:7307. doi: 10.1038/ncomms8307. PubMed 26095772.
Backbone
  Vector backbone: MSCV-IRES-Thy1.1 DEST
  Backbone manufacturer: Rao lab (Addgene plasmid# 17442)
  Backbone size w/o insert (bp): 8200
  Total vector size (bp): 10400
  Vector type: Mammalian Expression, Retroviral
  Selectable markers: Thy1.1
Growth in bacteria
  Bacterial resistance: Ampicillin, 100 μg/mL
  Growth temperature: 37°C
  Growth strain: NEB Stable
  Copy number: High Copy
Gene/Insert
  Gene/Insert name: BAP1
  Species: H. sapiens (human)
  Insert size (bp): 2200
  Entrez Gene: BAP1 (a.k.a. HUCEP-13, KURIS, TPDS1, UBM2, UCHL2, UVM2, hucep-6)
  Promoter: 5’LTR
  Cloning method: Gateway Cloning
  Sequencing primers: 5′ pLXSN-5 (5'-CCCTTGAACCTCCTCGTTCGACC-3'); 3′ IRES-R (5'-GCATTCCTTTGGCGAGAG-3')
Terms and licenses: Academic/Nonprofit Terms; Industry Terms: Not Available to Industry
How to cite: BAP1 was a gift from Anjana Rao (Addgene plasmid # 81024)
