[The description below was written by a language model from this plasmid's Addgene catalogue record and pLannotate feature annotations shown in this document.]
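Description:
BAP1 is a gammaretroviral mammalian expression plasmid built on the MSCV-IRES-Thy1.1 DEST backbone, carrying the human BAP1 coding sequence introduced by Gateway recombination. In bacteria it is maintained through a high-copy ColE1/pUC-type origin and selected with ampicillin via the β-lactamase gene. The rest of the bacterial backbone contains only remnants (fragments of lacI, lacZα, rop, bom, a tetracycline resistance gene and a lac promoter/operator) with no evident functional role.

The proviral cassette is flanked by murine embryonic stem cell virus 5' and 3' LTRs. The 5' LTR acts as the promoter, and is followed by the Ψ packaging signal and a truncated, start-codon-less gag segment, which together support encapsidation of the genomic RNA when the plasmid is supplied to packaging cells. Downstream, the BAP1 open reading frame sits between attB1 and attB2 sites left by the Gateway reaction. It is followed by an EMCV IRES and the mouse Thy1.1 (CD90.1) coding sequence. A single LTR-driven bicistronic transcript therefore yields both BAP1 and the GPI-anchored surface marker, so transduced cells can be identified or enriched by Thy1.1 surface staining rather than by drug selection. No epitope tag on BAP1 is annotated.

The catalogue lists a total size of about 10.4 kb, whereas the fuller sequenced record is about 8.5 kb yet contains all the expected elements. A second, 3.6 kb sequence record carries only backbone elements and a single LTR, with no insert. The associated publication concerns the ASXL1-BAP1 complex and cancer-associated ASXL1 mutations, consistent with use for stable BAP1 expression in transduced mammalian cells.
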