Features (pLannotate 1.2.2; 23 found; start..end, strand, type, name):
    443..784     +  misc_feature   MESV Ψ: packaging signal of murine embryonic stem cell virus
    851..1267    +  CDS            gag (truncated): truncated Moloney murine leukemia virus (MMLV) gag gene lacking the start codon
   1316..1340    +  protein_bind   attB1: mutant version of attB; recombination site for the Gateway® BP reaction BP Clonase™
   1346..3532    +  CDS            BAP1 (sequence partly withheld): BAP1_HUMAN - Also known as KIAA0272 From Homo sapiens (Human).
   3537..3561    -  protein_bind   attB2: mutant version of attB; recombination site for the Gateway® BP reaction BP Clonase™
   3567..3597    -  misc_feature   MCS (fragment): pBluescript multiple cloning site
   3699..4161    +  misc_feature   IRES: internal ribosome entry site (IRES) of the encephalomyocarditis virus (EMCV)
   4173..4191    +  intron         CMV intron (fragment): modified intron A from human cytomegalovirus
   4211..4699    +  CDS            Thy1.1: mouse GPI-anchored cell surface glycoprotein of the immunoglobulin superfamily This allele of Thy1 is also known as CD90.1.
   4755..5269    +  LTR            3' LTR: 3' long terminal repeat from murine embryonic stem cell virus
   5431..5447    -  protein_bind   lac operator: The lac repressor binds to the lac operator to inhibit transcription in E. coli. This inhibition can be relieved by adding lactose or isopropyl-β-D-thiogalactopyranoside (IPTG). lac repressor encoded by lacI
   5455..5485    -  promoter       lac promoter: promoter for the E. coli lac operon
   5500..5521    -  protein_bind   CAP binding site: CAP binding activates transcription in the presence of cAMP. E. coli catabolite activator protein
   5534..5626    -  CDS            lacI (fragment): lac repressor; lacI; The lac repressor binds to the lac operator to inhibit transcription in E. coli. This inhibition can be relieved by adding lactose or isopropyl-β-D-thiogalactopyranoside (IPTG).
   5809..6397    -  rep_origin     ori: high-copy-number ColE1/pMB1/pBR322/pUC origin of replication
   6568..7428    -  CDS            AmpR: β-lactamase; bla; confers resistance to ampicillin, carbenicillin, and related antibiotics
   7429..7533    -  promoter       AmpR promoter: bla
   7628..7663    +  CDS            rop (fragment): Rop protein, which maintains plasmids at low copy number; rop
   7765..7864    +  misc_feature   bom (fragment): basis of mobility region from pBR322
   7870..8019    -  CDS            lacZα (fragment): LacZα fragment of β-galactosidase; lacZ fragment
   8019..8220    -  CDS            TcR (fragment): tetracycline efflux protein; tet; confers resistance to tetracycline
   8221..8319    +  CDS            env (fragment): murine leukemia virus gPr80 envelope polyprotein precursor; env; proteolytically cleaved into gp70SU and p15TM subunits
   8361..379     +  LTR            5' LTR (across the origin): 5' long terminal repeat from murine embryonic stem cell virus
>Addgene plasmid #81024 | BAP1 | addgene full sequence | sequence record 460486 | Addgene NGS Result
GGATATCTGTGGTAAGCAGTTCCTGCCCCGGCTCAGGGCCAAGAACAGATGGTCCCCAGATGCGGTCCCG
CCCTCAGCAGTTTCTAGAGAACCATCAGATGTTTCCAGGGTGCCCCAAGGACCTGAAATGACCCTGTGCC
TTATTTGAACTAACCAATCAGTTCGCTTCTCGCTTCTGTTCGCGCGCTTCTGCTCCCCGAGCTCAATAAA
AGAGCCCACAACCCCTCACTCGGCGCGCCAGTCCTCCGATAGACTGCGTCGCCCGGGTACCCGTATTCCC
AATAAAGCCTCTTGCTGTTTGCATCCGAATCGTGGACTCGCTGATCCTTGGGAGGGTCTCCTCAGATTGA
TTGACTGCCCACCTCGGGGGTCTTTCATTTGGAGGTTCCACCGAGATTTGGAGACCCCTGCCCAGGGACC
ACCGACCCCCCCGCCGGGAGGTAAGCTGGCCAGCGGTCGTTTCGTGTCTGTCTCTGTCTTTGTGCGTGTT
TGTGCCGGCATCTAATGTTTGCGCCTGCGTCTGTACTAGTTAGCTAACTAGCTCTGTATCTGGCGGACCC
GTGGTGGAACTGACGAGTTCTGAACACCCGGCCGCAACCCTGGGAGACGTCCCAGGGACTTTGGGGGCCG
TTTTTGTGGCCCGACCTGAGGAAGGGAGTCGATGTGGAATCCGACCCCGTCAGGATATGTGGTTCTGGTA
GGAGACGAGAACCTAAAACAGTTCCCGCCTCCGTCTGAATTTTTGCTTTCGGTTTGGAACCGAAGCCGCG
CGTCTTGTCTGCTGCAGCGCTGCAGCATCGTTCTGTGTTGTCTCTGTCTGACTGTGTTTCTGTATTTGTC
TGAAAATTAGGGCCAGACTGTTACCACTCCCTTAAGTTTGACCTTAGGTCACTGGAAAGATGTCGAGCGG
ATCGCTCACAACCAGTCGGTAGATGTCAAGAAGAGACGTTGGGTTACCTTCTGCTCTGCAGAATGGCCAA
CCTTTAACGTCGGATGGCCGCGAGACGGCACCTTTAACCGAGACCTCATCACCCAGGTTAAGATCAAGGT
CTTTTCACCTGGCCCGCATGGACACCCAGACCAGGTCCCCTACATCGTGACCTGGGAAGCCTTGGCTTTT
GACCCCCCTCCCTGGGTCAAGCCCTTTGTACACCCTAAGCCTCCGCCTCCTCTTCCTCCATCCGCCCCGT
CTCTCCCCCTTGAACCTCCTCGTTCGACCCCGCCTCGATCCTCCCTTTATCCAGCCCTCACTCCTTCTCT
AGGCGCCGGAATTAGATCTCTCGAGATCGATGCGGCCGCGTTTAAACGTCATCAAACAAGTTTGTACAAA
AAAGCAGGCTCCACCATGAATAAGGGC
[2133 nt withheld, positions 1358-3490]
GACCGGCGGAAACGCTCTCGCCCCTACAAGGCCAAGCGCCAGTAGGACCCAGCTTTCTTGTACAAAGTGG
TTCGATGACGGTATCGATAAGCTTGATATCGAATTCCGCCCCCCCCCCTAACGTTACTGGCCGAAGCCGC
TTGGAATAAGGCCGGTGTGCGTTTGTCTATATGTTATTTTCCACCATATTGCCGTCTTTTGGCAATGTGA
GGGCCCGGAAACCTGGCCCTGTCTTCTTGACGAGCATTCCTAGGGGTCTTTCCCCTCTCGCCAAAGGAAT
GCAAGGTCTGTTGAATGTCGTGAAGGAAGCAGTTCCTCTGGAAGCTTCTTGAAGACAAACAACGTCTGTA
GCGACCCTTTGCAGGCAGCGGAACCCCCCACCTGGCGACAGGTGCCTCTGCGGCCAAAAGCCACGTGTAT
AAGATACACCTGCAAAGGCGGCACAACCCCAGTGCCACGTTGTGAGTTGGATAGTTGTGGAAAGAGTCAA
ATGGCTCTCCTCAAGCGTATTCAACAAGGGGCTGAAGGATGCCCAGAAGGTACCCCATTGTATGGGATCT
GATCTGGGGCCTCGGTGCACATGCTTTACATGTGTTTAGTCGAGGTTAAAAAAACGTCTAGGCCCCCCGA
ACCACGGGGACGTGGTTTTCCTTTGAAAAACACGATGATAATATGGCCACAACCATGGGTCTTTTCTGCA
GTCACCGTCCTCGAGGCACCATGAACCCAGCCATCAGCGTCGCTCTCCTGCTCTCAGTCTTGCAGGTGTC
CCGAGGGCAGAAGGTGACCAGCCTGACAGCCTGCCTGGTGAACCAAAACCTTCGCCTGGACTGCCGCCAT
GAGAATAACACCAAGGATAACTCCATCCAGCATGAGTTCAGCCTGACCCGAGAGAAGAGGAAGCACGTGC
TCTCAGGCACCCTTGGGATACCCGAGCACACGTACCGCTCCCGCGTCACCCTCTCCAACCAGCCCTATAT
CAAGGTCCTTACCCTAGCCAACTTCACCACCAAGGATGAGGGCGACTACTTTTGTGAGCTTCGCGTCTCG
GGCGCGAATCCCATGAGCTCCAATAAAAGTATCAGTGTGTATAGAGACAAGCTGGTCAAGTGTGGCGGCA
TAAGCCTGCTGGTTCAGAACACATCCTGGATGCTGCTGCTGCTGCTTTCCCTCTCCCTCCTCCAAGCCCT
GGACTTCATTTCTCTGTGACGCGTAGAATTCGATAAAATAAAAGATTTTATTTAGTCTCCAGAAAAAGGG
GGGAATGAAAGACCCCACCTGTAGGTTTGGCAAGCTAGCTTAAGTAACGCCATTTTGCAAGGCATGGAAA
ATACATAACTGAGAATAGAGAAGTTCAGATCAAGGTTAGGAACAGAGAGACAGCAGAATATGGGCCAAAC
AGGATATCTGTGGTAAGCAGTTCCTGCCCCGGCTCAGGGCCAAGAACAGATGGTCCCCAGATGCGGTCCC
GCCCTCAGCAGTTTCTAGAGAACCATCAGATGTTTCCAGGGTGCCCCAAGGACCTGAAATGACCCTGTGC
CTTATTTGAACTAACCAATCAGTTCGCTTCTCGCTTCTGTTCGCGCGCTTCTGCTCCCCGAGCTCAATAA
AAGAGCCCACAACCCCTCACTCGGCGCGCCAGTCCTCCGATAGACTGCGTCGCCCGGGTACCCGTGTATC
CAATAAACCCTCTTGCAGTTGCATCCGACTTGTGGTCTCGCTGTTCCTTGGGAGGGTCTCCTCTGAGTGA
TTGACTACCCGTCAGCGGGGGTCTTTCATGGGTAACAGTTTCTTGAAGTTGGAGAACAACATTCTGAGGG
TAGGAGTCGAATATTAAGTAATCCTGACTCAATTAGCCACTGTTTTGAATCCACATACTCCAATACTCCT
GAAATAGTTCATTATGGACAGCGCAGAAAGAGCTGGGGAGAATTGTGAAATTGTTATCCGCTCACAATTC
CACACAACATACGAGCCGGAAGCATAAAGTGTAAAGCCTGGGGTGCCTAATGAGTGAGCTAACTCACATT
AATTGCGTTGCGCTCACTGCCCGCTTTCCAGTCGGGAAACCTGTCGTGCCAGCTGCATTAATGAATCGGC
CAACGCGCGGGGAGAGGCGGTTTGCGTATTGGGCGCTCTTCCGCTTCCTCGCTCACTGACTCGCTGCGCT
CGGTCGTTCGGCTGCGGCGAGCGGTATCAGCTCACTCAAAGGCGGTAATACGGTTATCCACAGAATCAGG
GGATAACGCAGGAAAGAACATGTGAGCAAAAGGCCAGCAAAAGGCCAGGAACCGTAAAAAGGCCGCGTTG
CTGGCGTTTTTCCATAGGCTCCGCCCCCCTGACGAGCATCACAAAAATCGACGCTCAAGTCAGAGGTGGC
GAAACCCGACAGGACTATAAAGATACCAGGCGTTTCCCCCTGGAAGCTCCCTCGTGCGCTCTCCTGTTCC
GACCCTGCCGCTTACCGGATACCTGTCCGCCTTTCTCCCTTCGGGAAGCGTGGCGCTTTCTCATAGCTCA
CGCTGTAGGTATCTCAGTTCGGTGTAGGTCGTTCGCTCCAAGCTGGGCTGTGTGCACGAACCCCCCGTTC
AGCCCGACCGCTGCGCCTTATCCGGTAACTATCGTCTTGAGTCCAACCCGGTAAGACACGACTTATCGCC
ACTGGCAGCAGCCACTGGTAACAGGATTAGCAGAGCGAGGTATGTAGGCGGTGCTACAGAGTTCTTGAAG
TGGTGGCCTAACTACGGCTACACTAGAAGAACAGTATTTGGTATCTGCGCTCTGCTGAAGCCAGTTACCT
TCGGAAAAAGAGTTGGTAGCTCTTGATCCGGCAAACAAACCACCGCTGGTAGCGGTGGTTTTTTTGTTTG
CAAGCAGCAGATTACGCGCAGAAAAAAAGGATCTCAAGAAGATCCTTTGATCTTTTCTACGGGGTCTGAC
GCTCAGTGGAACGAAAACTCACGTTAAGGGATTTTGGTCATGAGATTATCAAAAAGGATCTTCACCTAGA
TCCTTTTAAATTAAAAATGAAGTTTTAAATCAATCTAAAGTATATATGAGTAAACTTGGTCTGACAGTTA
CCAATGCTTAATCAGTGAGGCACCTATCTCAGCGATCTGTCTATTTCGTTCATCCATAGTTGCCTGACTC
CCCGTCGTGTAGATAACTACGATACGGGAGGGCTTACCATCTGGCCCCAGTGCTGCAATGATACCGCGAG
ACCCACGCTCACCGGCTCCAGATTTATCAGCAATAAACCAGCCAGCCGGAAGGGCCGAGCGCAGAAGTGG
TCCTGCAACTTTATCCGCCTCCATCCAGTCTATTAATTGTTGCCGGGAAGCTAGAGTAAGTAGTTCGCCA
GTTAATAGTTTGCGCAACGTTGTTGCCATTGCTACAGGCATCGTGGTGTCACGCTCGTCGTTTGGTATGG
CTTCATTCAGCTCCGGTTCCCAACGATCAAGGCGAGTTACATGATCCCCCATGTTGTGCAAAAAAGCGGT
TAGCTCCTTCGGTCCTCCGATCGTTGTCAGAAGTAAGTTGGCCGCAGTGTTATCACTCATGGTTATGGCA
GCACTGCATAATTCTCTTACTGTCATGCCATCCGTAAGATGCTTTTCTGTGACTGGTGAGTACTCAACCA
AGTCATTCTGAGAATAGTGTATGCGGCGACCGAGTTGCTCTTGCCCGGCGTCAATACGGGATAATACCGC
GCCACATAGCAGAACTTTAAAAGTGCTCATCATTGGAAAACGTTCTTCGGGGCGAAAACTCTCAAGGATC
TTACCGCTGTTGAGATCCAGTTCGATGTAACCCACTCGTGCACCCAACTGATCTTCAGCATCTTTTACTT
TCACCAGCGTTTCTGGGTGAGCAAAAACAGGAAGGCAAAATGCCGCAAAAAAGGGAATAAGGGCGACACG
GAAATGTTGAATACTCATACTCTTCCTTTTTCAATATTATTGAAGCATTTATCAGGGTTATTGTCTCATG
AGCGGATACATATTTGAATGTATTTAGAAAAATAAACAAATAGGGGTTCCGCGCACATTTCCCCGAAAAG
TGCCACCTGACGTCTAAGAAACCATTATTATCATGACATTAACCTATAAAAATAGGCGTATCACGAGGCC
CTTTCGTCTCGCGCGTTTCGGTGATGACGGTGAAAACCTCTGACACATGCAGCTCCCGGAGACGGTCACA
GCTTGTCTGTAAGCGGATGCCGGGAGCAGACAAGCCCGTCAGGGCGCGTCAGCGGGTGTTGGCGGGTGTC
GGGGCTGGCTTAACTATGCGGCATCAGAGCAGATTGTACTGAGAGTGCACCATATGCGGTGTGAAATACC
GCACAGATGCGTAAGGAGAAAATACCGCATCAGGCGCCATTCGCCATTCAGGCTGCGCAACTGTTGGGAA
GGGCGATCGGTGCGGGCCTCTTCGCTATTACGCCAGCTGGCGAAAGGGGGATGTGCTGCAAGGCGATTAA
GTTGGGTAACGCCAGGGTTTTCCCAGTCACGACGTTGTAAAACGACGGCGCAAGGAATGGTGCATGCAAG
GAGATGGCGCCCAACAGTCCCCCGGCCACGGGGCCTGCCACCATACCCACGCCGAAACAAGCGCTCATGA
GCCCGAAGTGGCGAGCCCGATCTTCCCCATCGGTGATGTCGGCGATATAGGCGCCAGCAACCGCACCTGT
GGCGCCGGTGATGCCGGCCACGATGCGTCCGGCGTAGAGGCGATTAGTCCAATTTGTTAAAGACAGGATA
TCAGTGGTCCAGGCTCTAGTTTTGACTCAACAATATCACCAGCTGAAGCCTATAGAGTACGAGCCATAGA
TAAAATAAAAGATTTTATTTAGTCTCCAGAAAAAGGGGGGAATGAAAGACCCCACCTGTAGGTTTGGCAA
GCTAGCTTAAGTAACGCCATTTTGCAAGGCATGGAAAATACATAACTGAGAATAGAGAAGTTCAGATCAA
GGTTAGGAACAGAGAGACAGCAGAATATGGGCCAAACA
