Features (pLannotate 1.2.2; 10 found; start..end, strand, type, name):
      1..589     +  rep_origin     ori: high-copy-number ColE1/pMB1/pBR322/pUC origin of replication
    772..864     +  CDS            lacI (fragment): lac repressor; lacI; The lac repressor binds to the lac operator to inhibit transcription in E. coli. This inhibition can be relieved by adding lactose or isopropyl-β-D-thiogalactopyranoside (IPTG).
    919..946     -  terminator     rrnB T2 terminator: transcription terminator T2 from the E. coli rrnB gene
   1078..1121    +  terminator     rrnB T1 terminator: Escherichia coli rrnB; transcription terminator T1 from the E. coli rrnB gene
   1168..1204    -  CDS            lacZα (fragment): LacZα fragment of β-galactosidase; lacZ fragment
   1220..1319    +  protein_bind   attL1: mutant version of attL; recombination site for the Gateway® LR reaction LR Clonase™
   1325..3511    +  CDS            BAP1 (sequence partly withheld): BAP1_HUMAN - Also known as KIAA0272 From Homo sapiens (Human).
   3516..3615    -  protein_bind   attL2: mutant version of attL; recombination site for the Gateway® LR reaction LR Clonase™
   3633..3651    -  promoter       T7 promoter: promoter for bacteriophage T7 RNA polymerase
   3785..4594    +  CDS            KanR: aminoglycoside phosphotransferase; aph(3')-Ia; confers resistance to kanamycin in bacteria or G418 (Geneticin®) in eukaryotes
>Addgene plasmid #81024 | BAP1 | addgene full sequence | sequence record 479099 | Addgene Long Read Sequencing Result
TTGAGATCCTTTTTTTCTGCGCGTAATCTGCTGCTTGCAAACAAAAAAACCACCGCTACCAGCGGTGGTT
TGTTTGCCGGATCAAGAGCTACCAACTCTTTTTCCGAAGGTAACTGGCTTCAGCAGAGCGCAGATACCAA
ATACTGTTCTTCTAGTGTAGCCGTAGTTAGGCCACCACTTCAAGAACTCTGTAGCACCGCCTACATACCT
CGCTCTGCTAATCCTGTTACCAGTGGCTGCTGCCAGTGGCGATAAGTCGTGTCTTACCGGGTTGGACTCA
AGACGATAGTTACCGGATAAGGCGCAGCGGTCGGGCTGAACGGGGGGTTCGTGCACACAGCCCAGCTTGG
AGCGAACGACCTACACCGAACTGAGATACCTACAGCGTGAGCTATGAGAAAGCGCCACGCTTCCCGAAGG
GAGAAAGGCGGACAGGTATCCGGTAAGCGGCAGGGTCGGAACAGGAGAGCGCACGAGGGAGCTTCCAGGG
GGAAACGCCTGGTATCTTTATAGTCCTGTCGGGTTTCGCCACCTCTGACTTGAGCGTCGATTTTTGTGAT
GCTCGTCAGGGGGGCGGAGCCTATGGAAAAACGCCAGCAACGCGGCCTTTTTACGGTTCCTGGCCTTTTG
CTGGCCTTTTGCTCACATGTTCTTTCCTGCGTTATCCCCTGATTCTGTGGATAACCGTATTACCGCCTTT
GAGTGAGCTGATACCGCTCGCCGCAGCCGAACGACCGAGCGCAGCGAGTCAGTGAGCGAGGAAGCGGAAG
AGCGCCCAATACGCAAACCGCCTCTCCCCGCGCGTTGGCCGATTCATTAATGCAGCTGGCACGACAGGTT
TCCCGACTGGAAAGCGGGCAGTGAGCGCAACGCAATTAATACGCGTACCGCTAGCCAGGAAGAGTTTGTA
GAAACGCAAAAAGGCCATCCGTCAGGATGGCCTTCTGCTTAGTTTGATGCCTGGCAGTTTATGGCGGGCG
TCCTGCCCGCCACCCTCCGGGCCGTTGCTTCACAACGTTCAAATCCGCTCCCGGCGGATTTGTCCTACTC
AGGAGAGCGTTCACCGACAAACAACAGATAAAACGAAAGGCCCAGTCTTCCGACTGAGCCTTTCGTTTTA
TTTGATGCCTGGCAGTTCCCTACTCTCGCGTTAACGCTAGCATGGATGTTTTCCCAGTCACGACGTTGTA
AAACGACGGCCAGTCTTAAGCTCGGGCCCCAAATAATGATTTTATTTTGACTGATAGTGACCTGTTCGTT
GCAACAAATTGATGAGCAATGCTTTTTTATAATGCCAACTTTGTACAAAAAAGCAGGCTCCACCATGAAT
AAGGGC
[2133 nt withheld, positions 1337-3469]
GACCGGCGGAAACGCTCTCGCCCCTACAAGGCCAAGCGCCAGTAGGACCCAGCTTTCTTGTACAAAGTTG
GCATTATAAGAAAGCATTGCTTATCAATTTGTTGCAACGAACAGGTCACTATCAGTCAAAATAAAATCAT
TATTTGCCATCCAGCTGATATCCCCTATAGTGAGTCGTATTACATGGTCATAGCTGTTTCCTGGCAGCTC
TGGCCCGTGTCTCAAAATCTCTGATGTTACATTGCACAAGATAAAAATATATCATCATGAACAATAAAAC
TGTCTGCTTACATAAACAGTAATACAAGGGGTGTTATGAGCCATATTCAACGGGAAACGTCGAGGCCGCG
ATTAAATTCCAACATGGATGCTGATTTATATGGGTATAAATGGGCTCGCGATAATGTCGGGCAATCAGGT
GCGACAATCTATCGCTTGTATGGGAAGCCCGATGCGCCAGAGTTGTTTCTGAAACATGGCAAAGGTAGCG
TTGCCAATGATGTTACAGATGAGATGGTCAGACTAAACTGGCTGACGGAATTTATGCCTCTTCCGACCAT
CAAGCATTTTATCCGTACTCCTGATGATGCATGGTTACTCACCACTGCGATCCCCGGAAAAACAGCATTC
CAGGTATTAGAAGAATATCCTGATTCAGGTGAAAATATTGTTGATGCGCTGGCAGTGTTCCTGCGCCGGT
TGCATTCGATTCCTGTTTGTAATTGTCCTTTTAACAGCGATCGCGTATTTCGTCTCGCTCAGGCGCAATC
ACGAATGAATAACGGTTTGGTTGATGCGAGTGATTTTGATGACGAGCGTAATGGCTGGCCTGTTGAACAA
GTCTGGAAAGAAATGCATAAACTTTTGCCATTCTCACCGGATTCAGTCGTCACTCATGGTGATTTCTCAC
TTGATAACCTTATTTTTGACGAGGGGAAATTAATAGGTTGTATTGATGTTGGACGAGTCGGAATCGCAGA
CCGATACCAGGATCTTGCCATCCTATGGAACTGCCTCGGTGAGTTTTCTCCTTCATTACAGAAACGGCTT
TTTCAAAAATATGGTATTGATAATCCTGATATGAATAAATTGCAGTTTCATTTGATGCTCGATGAGTTTT
TCTAATCAGAATTGGTTAATTGGTTGTAACACTGGCAGAGCATTACGCTGACTTGACGGGACGGCGCAAG
CTCATGACCAAAATCCCTTAACGTGAGTTACGCGTCGTTCCACTGAGCGTCAGACCCCGTAGAAAAGATC
AAAGGATCTTC
