Features (pLannotate 1.2.2; 13 found; start..end, strand, type, name):
    430..528     -  CDS            env (fragment): murine leukemia virus gPr80 envelope polyprotein precursor; env; proteolytically cleaved into gp70SU and p15TM subunits
    529..730     +  CDS            TcR (fragment): tetracycline efflux protein; tet; confers resistance to tetracycline
    730..879     +  CDS            lacZα (fragment): LacZα fragment of β-galactosidase; lacZ fragment
    885..984     -  misc_feature   bom (fragment): basis of mobility region from pBR322
   1086..1121    -  CDS            rop (fragment): Rop protein, which maintains plasmids at low copy number; rop
   1216..1320    +  promoter       AmpR promoter: bla
   1321..2181    +  CDS            AmpR: β-lactamase; bla; confers resistance to ampicillin, carbenicillin, and related antibiotics
   2352..2940    +  rep_origin     ori: high-copy-number ColE1/pMB1/pBR322/pUC origin of replication
   3123..3215    +  CDS            lacI (fragment): lac repressor; lacI; The lac repressor binds to the lac operator to inhibit transcription in E. coli. This inhibition can be relieved by adding lactose or isopropyl-β-D-thiogalactopyranoside (IPTG).
   3228..3249    +  protein_bind   CAP binding site: CAP binding activates transcription in the presence of cAMP. E. coli catabolite activator protein
   3264..3294    +  promoter       lac promoter: promoter for the E. coli lac operon
   3302..3318    +  protein_bind   lac operator: The lac repressor binds to the lac operator to inhibit transcription in E. coli. This inhibition can be relieved by adding lactose or isopropyl-β-D-thiogalactopyranoside (IPTG). lac repressor encoded by lacI
   3480..387     -  LTR            3' LTR (across the origin): 3' long terminal repeat from murine embryonic stem cell virus
>Addgene plasmid #81024 | BAP1 | addgene full sequence | sequence record 484260 | Addgene NGS Result
ATCGGAGGACTGGCGCGCCGAGTGAGGGGTTGTGGGCTCTTTTATTGAGCTCGGGGAGCAGAAGCGCGCG
AACAGAAGCGAGAAGCGAACTGATTGGTTAGTTCAAATAAGGCACAGGGTCATTTCAGGTCCTTGGGGCA
CCCTGGAAACATCTGATGGTTCTCTAGAAACTGCTGAGGGCGGGACCGCATCTGGGGACCATCTGTTCTT
GGCCCTGAGCCGGGGCAGGAACTGCTTACCACAGATATCCTGTTTGGCCCATATTCTGCTGTCTCTCTGT
TCCTAACCTTGATCTGAACTTCTCTATTCTCAGTTATGTATTTTCCATGCCTTGCAAAATGGCGTTACTT
AAGCTAGCTTGCCAAACCTACAGGTGGGGTCTTTCATTCCCCCCTTTTTCTGGAGACTAAATAAAATCTT
TTATTTTATCTATGGCTCGTACTCTATAGGCTTCAGCTGGTGATATTGTTGAGTCAAAACTAGAGCCTGG
ACCACTGATATCCTGTCTTTAACAAATTGGACTAATCGCCTCTACGCCGGACGCATCGTGGCCGGCATCA
CCGGCGCCACAGGTGCGGTTGCTGGCGCCTATATCGCCGACATCACCGATGGGGAAGATCGGGCTCGCCA
CTTCGGGCTCATGAGCGCTTGTTTCGGCGTGGGTATGGTGGCAGGCCCCGTGGCCGGGGGACTGTTGGGC
GCCATCTCCTTGCATGCACCATTCCTTGCGCCGTCGTTTTACAACGTCGTGACTGGGAAAACCCTGGCGT
TACCCAACTTAATCGCCTTGCAGCACATCCCCCTTTCGCCAGCTGGCGTAATAGCGAAGAGGCCCGCACC
GATCGCCCTTCCCAACAGTTGCGCAGCCTGAATGGCGAATGGCGCCTGATGCGGTATTTTCTCCTTACGC
ATCTGTGCGGTATTTCACACCGCATATGGTGCACTCTCAGTACAATCTGCTCTGATGCCGCATAGTTAAG
CCAGCCCCGACACCCGCCAACACCCGCTGACGCGCCCTGACGGGCTTGTCTGCTCCCGGCATCCGCTTAC
AGACAAGCTGTGACCGTCTCCGGGAGCTGCATGTGTCAGAGGTTTTCACCGTCATCACCGAAACGCGCGA
GACGAAAGGGCCTCGTGATACGCCTATTTTTATAGGTTAATGTCATGATAATAATGGTTTCTTAGACGTC
AGGTGGCACTTTTCGGGGAAATGTGCGCGGAACCCCTATTTGTTTATTTTTCTAAATACATTCAAATATG
TATCCGCTCATGAGACAATAACCCTGATAAATGCTTCAATAATATTGAAAAAGGAAGAGTATGAGTATTC
AACATTTCCGTGTCGCCCTTATTCCCTTTTTTGCGGCATTTTGCCTTCCTGTTTTTGCTCACCCAGAAAC
GCTGGTGAAAGTAAAAGATGCTGAAGATCAGTTGGGTGCACGAGTGGGTTACATCGAACTGGATCTCAAC
AGCGGTAAGATCCTTGAGAGTTTTCGCCCCGAAGAACGTTTTCCAATGATGAGCACTTTTAAAGTTCTGC
TATGTGGCGCGGTATTATCCCGTATTGACGCCGGGCAAGAGCAACTCGGTCGCCGCATACACTATTCTCA
GAATGACTTGGTTGAGTACTCACCAGTCACAGAAAAGCATCTTACGGATGGCATGACAGTAAGAGAATTA
TGCAGTGCTGCCATAACCATGAGTGATAACACTGCGGCCAACTTACTTCTGACAACGATCGGAGGACCGA
AGGAGCTAACCGCTTTTTTGCACAACATGGGGGATCATGTAACTCGCCTTGATCGTTGGGAACCGGAGCT
GAATGAAGCCATACCAAACGACGAGCGTGACACCACGATGCCTGTAGCAATGGCAACAACGTTGCGCAAA
CTATTAACTGGCGAACTACTTACTCTAGCTTCCCGGCAACAATTAATAGACTGGATGGAGGCGGATAAAG
TTGCAGGACCACTTCTGCGCTCGGCCCTTCCGGCTGGCTGGTTTATTGCTGATAAATCTGGAGCCGGTGA
GCGTGGGTCTCGCGGTATCATTGCAGCACTGGGGCCAGATGGTAAGCCCTCCCGTATCGTAGTTATCTAC
ACGACGGGGAGTCAGGCAACTATGGATGAACGAAATAGACAGATCGCTGAGATAGGTGCCTCACTGATTA
AGCATTGGTAACTGTCAGACCAAGTTTACTCATATATACTTTAGATTGATTTAAAACTTCATTTTTAATT
TAAAAGGATCTAGGTGAAGATCCTTTTTGATAATCTCATGACCAAAATCCCTTAACGTGAGTTTTCGTTC
CACTGAGCGTCAGACCCCGTAGAAAAGATCAAAGGATCTTCTTGAGATCCTTTTTTTCTGCGCGTAATCT
GCTGCTTGCAAACAAAAAAACCACCGCTACCAGCGGTGGTTTGTTTGCCGGATCAAGAGCTACCAACTCT
TTTTCCGAAGGTAACTGGCTTCAGCAGAGCGCAGATACCAAATACTGTTCTTCTAGTGTAGCCGTAGTTA
GGCCACCACTTCAAGAACTCTGTAGCACCGCCTACATACCTCGCTCTGCTAATCCTGTTACCAGTGGCTG
CTGCCAGTGGCGATAAGTCGTGTCTTACCGGGTTGGACTCAAGACGATAGTTACCGGATAAGGCGCAGCG
GTCGGGCTGAACGGGGGGTTCGTGCACACAGCCCAGCTTGGAGCGAACGACCTACACCGAACTGAGATAC
CTACAGCGTGAGCTATGAGAAAGCGCCACGCTTCCCGAAGGGAGAAAGGCGGACAGGTATCCGGTAAGCG
GCAGGGTCGGAACAGGAGAGCGCACGAGGGAGCTTCCAGGGGGAAACGCCTGGTATCTTTATAGTCCTGT
CGGGTTTCGCCACCTCTGACTTGAGCGTCGATTTTTGTGATGCTCGTCAGGGGGGCGGAGCCTATGGAAA
AACGCCAGCAACGCGGCCTTTTTACGGTTCCTGGCCTTTTGCTGGCCTTTTGCTCACATGTTCTTTCCTG
CGTTATCCCCTGATTCTGTGGATAACCGTATTACCGCCTTTGAGTGAGCTGATACCGCTCGCCGCAGCCG
AACGACCGAGCGCAGCGAGTCAGTGAGCGAGGAAGCGGAAGAGCGCCCAATACGCAAACCGCCTCTCCCC
GCGCGTTGGCCGATTCATTAATGCAGCTGGCACGACAGGTTTCCCGACTGGAAAGCGGGCAGTGAGCGCA
ACGCAATTAATGTGAGTTAGCTCACTCATTAGGCACCCCAGGCTTTACACTTTATGCTTCCGGCTCGTAT
GTTGTGTGGAATTGTGAGCGGATAACAATTTCACAATTCTCCCCAGCTCTTTCTGCGCTGTCCATAATGA
ACTATTTCAGGAGTATTGGAGTATGTGGATTCAAAACAGTGGCTAATTGAGTCAGGATTACTTAATATTC
GACTCCTACCCTCAGAATGTTGTTCTCCAACTTCAAGAAACTGTTACCCATGAAAGACCCCCGCTGACGG
GTAGTCAATCACTCAGAGGAGACCCTCCCAAGGAACAGCGAGACCACAAGTCGGATGCAACTGCAAGAGG
GTTTATTGGATACACGGGTACCCGGGCGAC
