Features (pLannotate 1.2.2; 28 found; start..end, strand, type, name):
    574..915     +  misc_feature   MESV Ψ: packaging signal of murine embryonic stem cell virus
    982..1398    +  CDS            gag (truncated): truncated Moloney murine leukemia virus (MMLV) gag gene lacking the start codon
   1447..1471    +  protein_bind   attB1: mutant version of attB; recombination site for the Gateway® BP reaction BP Clonase™
   1477..3663    +  CDS            BAP1 (sequence partly withheld): BAP1_HUMAN - Also known as KIAA0272 From Homo sapiens (Human).
   3668..3767    -  protein_bind   attL2: mutant version of attL; recombination site for the Gateway® LR reaction LR Clonase™
   3785..3803    -  promoter       T7 promoter: promoter for bacteriophage T7 RNA polymerase
   3937..4746    +  CDS            KanR: aminoglycoside phosphotransferase; aph(3')-Ia; confers resistance to kanamycin in bacteria or G418 (Geneticin®) in eukaryotes
   4893..5473    +  rep_origin     ori: high-copy-number ColE1/pMB1/pBR322/pUC origin of replication
   5651..6205    +  CDS            BAP1 (fragment) (sequence partly withheld): BAP1_HUMAN - Also known as KIAA0272 From Homo sapiens (Human).
   6210..6234    -  protein_bind   attB2: mutant version of attB; recombination site for the Gateway® BP reaction BP Clonase™
   6240..6270    -  misc_feature   MCS (fragment): pBluescript multiple cloning site
   6372..6834    +  misc_feature   IRES: internal ribosome entry site (IRES) of the encephalomyocarditis virus (EMCV)
   6846..6864    +  intron         CMV intron (fragment): modified intron A from human cytomegalovirus
   6884..7372    +  CDS            Thy1.1: mouse GPI-anchored cell surface glycoprotein of the immunoglobulin superfamily This allele of Thy1 is also known as CD90.1.
   7428..7942    +  LTR            3' LTR: 3' long terminal repeat from murine embryonic stem cell virus
   8102..8124    -  protein_bind   lac operator (fragment): The lac repressor binds to the lac operator to inhibit transcription in E. coli. This inhibition can be relieved by adding lactose or isopropyl-β-D-thiogalactopyranoside (IPTG). lac repressor encoded by lacI
   8128..8158    -  promoter       lac promoter: promoter for the E. coli lac operon
   8173..8194    -  protein_bind   CAP binding site: CAP binding activates transcription in the presence of cAMP. E. coli catabolite activator protein
   8207..8299    -  CDS            lacI (fragment): lac repressor; lacI; The lac repressor binds to the lac operator to inhibit transcription in E. coli. This inhibition can be relieved by adding lactose or isopropyl-β-D-thiogalactopyranoside (IPTG).
   8482..9070    -  rep_origin     ori: high-copy-number ColE1/pMB1/pBR322/pUC origin of replication
   9241..10101   -  CDS            AmpR: β-lactamase; bla; confers resistance to ampicillin, carbenicillin, and related antibiotics
  10102..10206   -  promoter       AmpR promoter: bla
  10301..10336   +  CDS            rop (fragment): Rop protein, which maintains plasmids at low copy number; rop
  10438..10537   +  misc_feature   bom (fragment): basis of mobility region from pBR322
  10543..10692   -  CDS            lacZα (fragment): LacZα fragment of β-galactosidase; lacZ fragment
  10692..10893   -  CDS            TcR (fragment): tetracycline efflux protein; tet; confers resistance to tetracycline
  10894..10992   +  CDS            env (fragment): murine leukemia virus gPr80 envelope polyprotein precursor; env; proteolytically cleaved into gp70SU and p15TM subunits
  11034..510     +  LTR            5' LTR (across the origin): 5' long terminal repeat from murine embryonic stem cell virus
>Addgene plasmid #81024 | BAP1 Sequencing Result | analyzer sequence | sequence record 422141
GACCCCACCTGTAGGTTTGGCAAGCTAGCTTAAGTAACGCCATTTTGCAAGGCATGGAAAATACATAACT
GAGAATAGAGAAGTTCAGATCAAGGTTAGGAACAGAGAGACAGCAGAATATGGGCCAAACAGGATATCTG
TGGTAAGCAGTTCCTGCCCCGGCTCAGGGCCAAGAACAGATGGTCCCCAGATGCGGTCCCGCCCTCAGCA
GTTTCTAGAGAACCATCAGATGTTTCCAGGGTGCCCCAAGGACCTGAAATGACCCTGTGCCTTATTTGAA
CTAACCAATCAGTTCGCTTCTCGCTTCTGTTCGCGCGCTTCTGCTCCCCGAGCTCAATAAAAGAGCCCAC
AACCCCTCACTCGGCGCGCCAGTCCTCCGATAGACTGCGTCGCCCGGGTACCCGTATTCCCAATAAAGCC
TCTTGCTGTTTGCATCCGAATCGTGGACTCGCTGATCCTTGGGAGGGTCTCCTCAGATTGATTGACTGCC
CACCTCGGGGGTCTTTCATTTGGAGGTTCCACCGAGATTTGGAGACCCCTGCCCAGGGACCACCGACCCC
CCCGCCGGGAGGTAAGCTGGCCAGCGGTCGTTTCGTGTCTGTCTCTGTCTTTGTGCGTGTTTGTGCCGGC
ATCTAATGTTTGCGCCTGCGTCTGTACTAGTTAGCTAACTAGCTCTGTATCTGGCGGACCCGTGGTGGAA
CTGACGAGTTCTGAACACCCGGCCGCAACCCTGGGAGACGTCCCAGGGACTTTGGGGGCCGTTTTTGTGG
CCCGACCTGAGGAAGGGAGTCGATGTGGAATCCGACCCCGTCAGGATATGTGGTTCTGGTAGGAGACGAG
AACCTAAAACAGTTCCCGCCTCCGTCTGAATTTTTGCTTTCGGTTTGGAACCGAAGCCGCGCGTCTTGTC
TGCTGCAGCGCTGCAGCATCGTTCTGTGTTGTCTCTGTCTGACTGTGTTTCTGTATTTGTCTGAAAATTA
GGGCCAGACTGTTACCACTCCCTTAAGTTTGACCTTAGGTCACTGGAAAGATGTCGAGCGGATCGCTCAC
AACCAGTCGGTAGATGTCAAGAAGAGACGTTGGGTTACCTTCTGCTCTGCAGAATGGCCAACCTTTAACG
TCGGATGGCCGCGAGACGGCACCTTTAACCGAGACCTCATCACCCAGGTTAAGATCAAGGTCTTTTCACC
TGGCCCGCATGGACACCCAGACCAGGTCCCCTACATCGTGACCTGGGAAGCCTTGGCTTTTGACCCCCCT
CCCTGGGTCAAGCCCTTTGTACACCCTAAGCCTCCGCCTCCTCTTCCTCCATCCGCCCCGTCTCTCCCCC
TTGAACCTCCTCGTTCGACCCCGCCTCGATCCTCCCTTTATCCAGCCCTCACTCCTTCTCTAGGCGCCGG
AATTAGATCTCTCGAGATCGATGCGGCCGCGTTTAAACGTCATCAAACAAGTTTGTACAAAAAAGCAGGC
TCCACCATGAATAAGGGC
[2133 nt withheld, positions 1489-3621]
GACCGGCGGAAACGCTCTCGCCCCTACAAGGCCAAGCGCCAGTAGGACCCAGCTTTCTTGTACAAAGTTG
GCATTATAAGAAAGCATTGCTTATCAATTTGTTGCAACGAACAGGTCACTATCAGTCAAAATAAAATCAT
TATTTGCCATCCAGCTGATATCCCCTATAGTGAGTCGTATTACATGGTCATAGCTGTTTCCTGGCAGCTC
TGGCCCGTGTCTCAAAATCTCTGATGTTACATTGCACAAGATAAAAATATATCATCATGAACAATAAAAC
TGTCTGCTTACATAAACAGTAATACAAGGGGTGTTATGAGCCATATTCAACGGGAAACGTCGAGGCCGCG
ATTAAATTCCAACATGGATGCTGATTTATATGGGTATAAATGGGCTCGCGATAATGTCGGGCAATCAGGT
GCGACAATCTATCGCTTGTATGGGAAGCCCGATGCGCCAGAGTTGTTTCTGAAACATGGCAAAGGTAGCG
TTGCCAATGATGTTACAGATGAGATGGTCAGACTAAACTGGCTGACGGAATTTATGCCTCTTCCGACCAT
CAAGCATTTTATCCGTACTCCTGATGATGCATGGTTACTCACCACTGCGATCCCCGGAAAAACAGCATTC
CAGGTATTAGAAGAATATCCTGATTCAGGTGAAAATATTGTTGATGCGCTGGCAGTGTTCCTGCGCCGGT
TGCATTCGATTCCTGTTTGTAATTGTCCTTTTAACAGCGATCGCGTATTTCGTCTCGCTCAGGCGCAATC
ACGAATGAATAACGGTTTGGTTGATGCGAGTGATTTTGATGACGAGCGTAATGGCTGGCCTGTTGAACAA
GTCTGGAAAGAAATGCATAAACTTTTGCCATTCTCACCGGATTCAGTCGTCACTCATGGTGATTTCTCAC
TTGATAACCTTATTTTTGACGAGGGGAAATTAATAGGTTGTATTGATGTTGGACGAGTCGGAATCGCAGA
CCGATACCAGGATCTTGCCATCCTATGGAACTGCCTCGGTGAGTTTTCTCCTTCATTACAGAAACGGCTT
TTTCAAAAATATGGTATTGATAATCCTGATATGAATAAATTGCAGTTTCATTTGATGCTCGATGAGTTTT
TCTAATCAGAATTGGTTAATTGGTTGTAACACTGGCAGAGCATTACGCTGACTTGACGGGACGGCGCAAG
CTCATGACCAAAATCCCTTAACGTGAGTTACGCGTCGTTCCACTGAGCGTCAGACCCCGTAGAAAAGATC
AAAGGATCTTCTTGAGATCCTTTTTTTCTGCGCGTAATCTGCTGCTTGCAAACAAAAAAACCACCGCTAC
CAGCGGTGGTTTGTTTGCCGGATCAAGAGCTACCAACTCTTTTTCCGAAGGTAACTGGCTTCAGCAGAGC
GCAGATACCAAATACTGTTCTTCTAGTGTAGCCGTAGTTAGGCCACCACTTCAAGAACTCTGTAGCACCG
CCTACATACCTCGCTCTGCTAATCCTGTTACCAGTGGCTGCTGCCAGTGGCGATAAGTCGTGTCTTACCG
GGTTGGACTCAAGACGATAGTTACCGGATAAGGCGCAGCGGTCGGGCTGAACGGGGGGTTCGTGCACACA
GCCCAGCTTGGAGCGAACGACCTACACCGAACTGAGATACCTACAGCGTGAGCTATGAGAAAGCGCCACG
CTTCCCGAAGGGAGAAAGGCGGACAGGTATCCGGTAAGCGGCAGGGTCGGAACAGGAGAGCGCACGAGGG
AGCTTCCAGGGGGAAACGCCTGGTATCTTTATAGTCCTGTCGGGTTTCGCCACCTCTGACTTGAGCGTCG
ATTTTTGTGATGCTCGTCAGGGGGGCGGAGCCNNNNNNNNNNNNNNNNNNNNNNNNNNNNNNNNNNNNNN
NNNNNNNNNNNNNNNNNNNNNNNNNNNNNNNNNNNNNNNNNNNNNNNNNNNNNNNNNNNNNNNNNNNNNN
NNNNNNNNNNNNNNNNNNNNNNNNNNNNNNNNNNNNNNNNNNNNNNNNNNNNNNNNNNNNNNNNNNNNN
[513 nt withheld, positions 5651-6163]
GACCGGCGGAAACGCTCTCGCCCCTACAAGGCCAAGCGCCAGTAGGACCCAGCTTTCTTGTACAAAGTGG
TTCGATGACGGTATCGATAAGCTTGATATCGAATTCCGCCCCCCCCCCTAACGTTACTGGCCGAAGCCGC
TTGGAATAAGGCCGGTGTGCGTTTGTCTATATGTTATTTTCCACCATATTGCCGTCTTTTGGCAATGTGA
GGGCCCGGAAACCTGGCCCTGTCTTCTTGACGAGCATTCCTAGGGGTCTTTCCCCTCTCGCCAAAGGAAT
GCAAGGTCTGTTGAATGTCGTGAAGGAAGCAGTTCCTCTGGAAGCTTCTTGAAGACAAACAACGTCTGTA
GCGACCCTTTGCAGGCAGCGGAACCCCCCACCTGGCGACAGGTGCCTCTGCGGCCAAAAGCCACGTGTAT
AAGATACACCTGCAAAGGCGGCACAACCCCAGTGCCACGTTGTGAGTTGGATAGTTGTGGAAAGAGTCAA
ATGGCTCTCCTCAAGCGTATTCAACAAGGGGCTGAAGGATGCCCAGAAGGTACCCCATTGTATGGGATCT
GATCTGGGGCCTCGGTGCACATGCTTTACATGTGTTTAGTCGAGGTTAAAAAAACGTCTAGGCCCCCCGA
ACCACGGGGACGTGGTTTTCCTTTGAAAAACACGATGATAATATGGCCACAACCATGGGTCTTTTCTGCA
GTCACCGTCCTCGAGGCACCATGAACCCAGCCATCAGCGTCGCTCTCCTGCTCTCAGTCTTGCAGGTGTC
CCGAGGGCAGAAGGTGACCAGCCTGACAGCCTGCCTGGTGAACCAAAACCTTCGCCTGGACTGCCGCCAT
GAGAATAACACCAAGGATAACTCCATCCAGCATGAGTTCAGCCTGACCCGAGAGAAGAGGAAGCACGTGC
TCTCAGGCACCCTTGGGATACCCGAGCACACGTACCGCTCCCGCGTCACCCTCTCCAACCAGCCCTATAT
CAAGGTCCTTACCCTAGCCAACTTCACCACCAAGGATGAGGGCGACTACTTTTGTGAGCTTCGCGTCTCG
GGCGCGAATCCCATGAGCTCCAATAAAAGTATCAGTGTGTATAGAGACAAGCTGGTCAAGTGTGGCGGCA
TAAGCCTGCTGGTTCAGAACACATCCTGGATGCTGCTGCTGCTGCTTTCCCTCTCCCTCCTCCAAGCCCT
GGACTTCATTTCTCTGTGACGCGTAGAATTCGATAAAATAAAAGATTTTATTTAGTCTCCAGAAAAAGGG
GGGAATGAAAGACCCCACCTGTAGGTTTGGCAAGCTAGCTTAAGTAACGCCATTTTGCAAGGCATGGAAA
ATACATAACTGAGAATAGAGAAGTTCAGATCAAGGTTAGGAACAGAGAGACAGCAGAATATGGGCCAAAC
AGGATATCTGTGGTAAGCAGTTCCTGCCCCGGCTCAGGGCCAAGAACAGATGGTCCCCAGATGCGGTCCC
GCCCTCAGCAGTTTCTAGAGAACCATCAGATGTTTCCAGGGTGCCCCAAGGACCTGAAATGACCCTGTGC
CTTATTTGAACTAACCAATCAGTTCGCTTCTCGCTTCTGTTCGCGCGCTTCTGCTCCCCGAGCTCAATAA
AAGAGCCCACAACCCCTCACTCGGCGCGCCAGTCCTCCGATAGACTGCGTCGCCCGGGTACCCGTGTATC
CAATAAACCCTCTTGCAGTTGCATCCGACTTGTGGTCTCGCTGTTCCTTGGGAGGGTCTCCTCTGAGTGA
TTGACTACCCGTCAGCGGGGGTCTTTCATGGGTAACAGTTTCTTGAAGTTGGAGAACAACATTCTGAGGG
TAGGAGTCGAATATTAAGTAATCCTGACTCAATTAGCCACTGTTTTGAATCCACATACTCCAATACTCCT
GAAATAGTTCATTATGGACAGCGCAGAAAGAGCTGGGGAGAATTGTGAAATTGTTATCCGCTCACAATTC
CACACAACATACGAGCCGGAAGCATAAAGTGTAAAGCCTGGGGTGCCTAATGAGTGAGCTAACTCACATT
AATTGCGTTGCGCTCACTGCCCGCTTTCCAGTCGGGAAACCTGTCGTGCCAGCTGCATTAATGAATCGGC
CAACGCGCGGGGAGAGGCGGTTTGCGTATTGGGCGCTCTTCCGCTTCCTCGCTCACTGACTCGCTGCGCT
CGGTCGTTCGGCTGCGGCGAGCGGTATCAGCTCACTCAAAGGCGGTAATACGGTTATCCACAGAATCAGG
GGATAACGCAGGAAAGAACATGTGAGCAAAAGGCCAGCAAAAGGCCAGGAACCGTAAAAAGGCCGCGTTG
CTGGCGTTTTTCCATAGGCTCCGCCCCCCTGACGAGCATCACAAAAATCGACGCTCAAGTCAGAGGTGGC
GAAACCCGACAGGACTATAAAGATACCAGGCGTTTCCCCCTGGAAGCTCCCTCGTGCGCTCTCCTGTTCC
GACCCTGCCGCTTACCGGATACCTGTCCGCCTTTCTCCCTTCGGGAAGCGTGGCGCTTTCTCATAGCTCA
CGCTGTAGGTATCTCAGTTCGGTGTAGGTCGTTCGCTCCAAGCTGGGCTGTGTGCACGAACCCCCCGTTC
AGCCCGACCGCTGCGCCTTATCCGGTAACTATCGTCTTGAGTCCAACCCGGTAAGACACGACTTATCGCC
ACTGGCAGCAGCCACTGGTAACAGGATTAGCAGAGCGAGGTATGTAGGCGGTGCTACAGAGTTCTTGAAG
TGGTGGCCTAACTACGGCTACACTAGAAGAACAGTATTTGGTATCTGCGCTCTGCTGAAGCCAGTTACCT
TCGGAAAAAGAGTTGGTAGCTCTTGATCCGGCAAACAAACCACCGCTGGTAGCGGTGGTTTTTTTGTTTG
CAAGCAGCAGATTACGCGCAGAAAAAAAGGATCTCAAGAAGATCCTTTGATCTTTTCTACGGGGTCTGAC
GCTCAGTGGAACGAAAACTCACGTTAAGGGATTTTGGTCATGAGATTATCAAAAAGGATCTTCACCTAGA
TCCTTTTAAATTAAAAATGAAGTTTTAAATCAATCTAAAGTATATATGAGTAAACTTGGTCTGACAGTTA
CCAATGCTTAATCAGTGAGGCACCTATCTCAGCGATCTGTCTATTTCGTTCATCCATAGTTGCCTGACTC
CCCGTCGTGTAGATAACTACGATACGGGAGGGCTTACCATCTGGCCCCAGTGCTGCAATGATACCGCGAG
ACCCACGCTCACCGGCTCCAGATTTATCAGCAATAAACCAGCCAGCCGGAAGGGCCGAGCGCAGAAGTGG
TCCTGCAACTTTATCCGCCTCCATCCAGTCTATTAATTGTTGCCGGGAAGCTAGAGTAAGTAGTTCGCCA
GTTAATAGTTTGCGCAACGTTGTTGCCATTGCTACAGGCATCGTGGTGTCACGCTCGTCGTTTGGTATGG
CTTCATTCAGCTCCGGTTCCCAACGATCAAGGCGAGTTACATGATCCCCCATGTTGTGCAAAAAAGCGGT
TAGCTCCTTCGGTCCTCCGATCGTTGTCAGAAGTAAGTTGGCCGCAGTGTTATCACTCATGGTTATGGCA
GCACTGCATAATTCTCTTACTGTCATGCCATCCGTAAGATGCTTTTCTGTGACTGGTGAGTACTCAACCA
AGTCATTCTGAGAATAGTGTATGCGGCGACCGAGTTGCTCTTGCCCGGCGTCAATACGGGATAATACCGC
GCCACATAGCAGAACTTTAAAAGTGCTCATCATTGGAAAACGTTCTTCGGGGCGAAAACTCTCAAGGATC
TTACCGCTGTTGAGATCCAGTTCGATGTAACCCACTCGTGCACCCAACTGATCTTCAGCATCTTTTACTT
TCACCAGCGTTTCTGGGTGAGCAAAAACAGGAAGGCAAAATGCCGCAAAAAAGGGAATAAGGGCGACACG
GAAATGTTGAATACTCATACTCTTCCTTTTTCAATATTATTGAAGCATTTATCAGGGTTATTGTCTCATG
AGCGGATACATATTTGAATGTATTTAGAAAAATAAACAAATAGGGGTTCCGCGCACATTTCCCCGAAAAG
TGCCACCTGACGTCTAAGAAACCATTATTATCATGACATTAACCTATAAAAATAGGCGTATCACGAGGCC
CTTTCGTCTCGCGCGTTTCGGTGATGACGGTGAAAACCTCTGACACATGCAGCTCCCGGAGACGGTCACA
GCTTGTCTGTAAGCGGATGCCGGGAGCAGACAAGCCCGTCAGGGCGCGTCAGCGGGTGTTGGCGGGTGTC
GGGGCTGGCTTAACTATGCGGCATCAGAGCAGATTGTACTGAGAGTGCACCATATGCGGTGTGAAATACC
GCACAGATGCGTAAGGAGAAAATACCGCATCAGGCGCCATTCGCCATTCAGGCTGCGCAACTGTTGGGAA
GGGCGATCGGTGCGGGCCTCTTCGCTATTACGCCAGCTGGCGAAAGGGGGATGTGCTGCAAGGCGATTAA
GTTGGGTAACGCCAGGGTTTTCCCAGTCACGACGTTGTAAAACGACGGCGCAAGGAATGGTGCATGCAAG
GAGATGGCGCCCAACAGTCCCCCGGCCACGGGGCCTGCCACCATACCCACGCCGAAACAAGCGCTCATGA
GCCCGAAGTGGCGAGCCCGATCTTCCCCATCGGTGATGTCGGCGATATAGGCGCCAGCAACCGCACCTGT
GGCGCCGGTGATGCCGGCCACGATGCGTCCGGCGTAGAGGCGATTAGTCCAATTTGTTAAAGACAGGATA
TCAGTGGTCCAGGCTCTAGTTTTGACTCAACAATATCACCAGCTGAAGCCTATAGAGTACGAGCCATAGA
TAAAATAAAAGATTTTATTTAGTCTCCAGAAAAAGGGGGGAATGAAA
