>Addgene plasmid #81024 | BAP1 | addgene partial sequence | sequence record 166495 | pLXSN5 5'-CCCTTGAACCTCCTCGTTCGACC-3'
CAGCCCTCACTCCTTCTCTAGGCGCCGGAATTAGATCTCTCGAGATCGATGCGGCCGCGTTTAAACGTCA
TCAAACAAGTTTGTACAAAAAAGCAGGCTCCACCATGAATAAGGGC
[811 nt withheld, positions 117-927]
