>Addgene plasmid #81024 | BAP1 | addgene partial sequence | sequence record 166496 | pCDH-rev 5'-GCATTCCTTTGGCGAGAG-3'
GGCCAGGTTTCCGGGCCCTCACATTGCCAAAAGACGGCAATATGGTGGAAAATAACATATAGACAAACGC
ACACCGGCCTTATTCCAAGCGGCTTCGGCCAGTAACGTTAGGGGGGGGGGCGGAATTCGATATCAAGCTT
ATCGATACCGTCATCGAACCACTTTGTACAANAAAGCTGGGTCCTACTGGCGCTTGGCCTTGTAGGGGCG
ANAGCGTTTCCGCCGGTC
[135 nt withheld, positions 229-363]
N
[158 nt withheld, positions 365-522]
N
[240 nt withheld, positions 524-763]
